Addgene plasmid #123730: MTK3_015
Purpose: Encodes Gi-coupled hM4D as a Type 3 part to be used in the MTK system
Depositing lab: Hana El-Samad. Depositing organization: University of California, San Francisco (UCSF). Publication: A Toolkit for Rapid Modular Construction of Biological Circuits in Mammalian Cells. Fonseca JP, Bonny AR, Kumar GR, Ng AH, Town J, Wu QC, Aslankoohi E, Chen SY, Dods G, Harrigan P, Osimiri LC, Kistler AL, El-Samad H. ACS Synth Biol. 2019 Nov 15;8(11):2593-2606. doi: 10.1021/acssynbio.9b00322. Epub 2019 Nov 5. PubMed 31686495.
Backbone
  Vector backbone: MTK0_027
  Vector type: Mammalian Expression
Growth in bacteria
  Bacterial resistance: Chloramphenicol, 25 μg/mL
  Growth temperature: 37°C
  Growth strain: DH5alpha
  Copy number: Unknown
Gene/Insert
  Gene/Insert name: hM4D(Gi)
  Species: Synthetic
  Cloning method: Restriction Enzyme; 5′ cloning site BsmBI (destroyed during cloning); 3′ cloning site BsmBI (destroyed during cloning)
Terms and licenses: Academic/Nonprofit Terms; Industry Terms: Not Available to Industry
Depositor comments: Type 3 parts are generally reserved for coding sequences in the MTK. Coding sequence from https://doi.org/10.1073/pnas.0700293104 Please visit https://www.biorxiv.org/content/10.1101/506188v2 for BioRxiv preprint
How to cite: MTK3_015 was a gift from Hana El-Samad (Addgene plasmid # 123730 ; http://n2t.net/addgene:123730 ; RRID:Addgene_123730)
