[The description below was written by a language model from this plasmid's Addgene catalogue record and pLannotate feature annotations shown in this document.]
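Description:
MTK3_015 is a small (about 3.1 kb) part-storage plasmid from the Mammalian Toolkit (MTK), a modular hierarchical cloning system for building genetic circuits in mammalian cells. It is built on the MTK0_027 part-entry backbone and is propagated in E. coli through a high-copy ColE1/pUC-type origin. Selection is with chloramphenicol, conferred by a cat gene driven by its native promoter and followed by a lambda t0 terminator. Although catalogued as a mammalian expression vector, the annotated features include no mammalian promoter or polyadenylation signal. This fits its role as a donor of a single coding-sequence part rather than a complete expression unit.

The payload is hM4D(Gi), an engineered, Gi-coupled derivative of the human M4 muscarinic acetylcholine receptor (annotated as CHRM4), whose primary signalling effect is inhibition of adenylate cyclase. This receptor belongs to the DREADD class of designer receptors, which are modified to respond to a synthetic ligand rather than acetylcholine; the record lists the insert as synthetic. The feature table shows a short HA epitope fragment immediately upstream of, and contiguous with, the receptor coding sequence, suggesting an N-terminal HA tag useful for detection. The insert was cloned through BsmBI sites that were destroyed in the process.

In the MTK scheme, Type 3 positions are generally reserved for coding sequences. The part is therefore meant to be combined with promoter, terminator and other toolkit parts into transcriptional units, allowing chemogenetic control of Gi signalling in mammalian cells.
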