Features (pLannotate 1.2.2; 6 found; start..end, strand, type, name):
     11..599     +  rep_origin     ori: high-copy-number ColE1/pMB1/pBR322/pUC origin of replication
    714..740     +  CDS            3xHA (fragment): three tandem HA epitope tags
    741..2177    +  CDS            CHRM4: ACM4_HUMAN - Experimental evidence at protein level: Swiss-Prot protein existence level 1. The muscarinic acetylcholine receptor mediates various cellular responses, including inhibition of adenylate cyclase, breakdown of phosphoinositides and modulation of potassium channels through the action of G proteins. Primary transducing effect is inhibition of adenylate cyclase. From Homo sapiens (Human).
   2197..2231    -  terminator     lambda t0 terminator: minimal transcription terminator from phage lambda (Scholtissek and Grosse, 1987)
   2305..2961    -  CDS            cat: CAT_ECOLX - Experimental evidence at protein level: Swiss-Prot protein existence level 1. This enzyme is an effector of chloramphenicol resistance in bacteria. From Escherichia coli. This protein is used as a marker in many commonly used cloning vectors, such as pACYC184.
   2962..3059    -  promoter       cat promoter: promoter of the E. coli cat gene encoding chloramphenicol acetyltransferase
>Addgene plasmid #123730 | MTK3_015 | addgene full sequence | sequence record 248663 | Addgene NGS Result
AAGGATCTTCTTGAGATCCTTTTTTTCTGCGCGTAATCTGCTGCTTGCAAACAAAAAAACCACCGCTACC
AGCGGTGGTTTGTTTGCCGGATCAAGAGCTACCAACTCTTTTTCCGAAGGTAACTGGCTTCAGCAGAGCG
CAGATACCAAATACTGTTCTTCTAGTGTAGCCGTAGTTAGGCCACCACTTCAAGAACTCTGTAGCACCGC
CTACATACCTCGCTCTGCTAATCCTGTTACCAGTGGCTGCTGCCAGTGGCGATAAGTCGTGTCTTACCGG
GTTGGACTCAAGACGATAGTTACCGGATAAGGCGCAGCGGTCGGGCTGAACGGGGGGTTCGTGCACACAG
CCCAGCTTGGAGCGAACGACCTACACCGAACTGAGATACCTACAGCGTGAGCTATGAGAAAGCGCCACGC
TTCCCGAAGGGAGAAAGGCGGACAGGTATCCGGTAAGCGGCAGGGTCGGAACAGGAGAGCGCACGAGGGA
GCTTCCAGGGGGAAACGCCTGGTATCTTTATAGTCCTGTCGGGTTTCGCCACCTCTGACTTGAGCGTCGA
TTTTTGTGATGCTCGTCAGGGGGGCGGAGCCTATGGAAAAACGCCAGCAACGCGGCCTTTTTACGGTTCC
TGGCCTTTTGCTGGCCTTTTGCTCACATGTTCTTTCCTGCGTTATCCCCTGATTCTGTGGATAACCGTAG
TCGGTCTCATATGTACCCATACGATGTTCCAGATTACGCTATGGCCAACTTCACACCTGTCAATGGCAGC
TCGGGCAATCAGTCCGTGCGCCTGGTCACGTCATCATCCCACAATCGCTATGAGACTGTGGAAATGGTCT
TCATTGCCACAGTGACAGGCTCCCTGAGCCTGGTGACTGTCGTGGGCAACATCCTGGTGATGCTGTCCAT
CAAGGTCAACAGGCAGCTGCAGACAGTCAACAACTACTTCCTCTTCAGCCTGGCGTGTGCTGATCTCATC
ATAGGCGCCTTCTCCATGAACCTCTACACCGTGTACATCATCAAGGGCTACTGGCCCCTGGGCGCCGTGG
TCTGCGACCTGTGGCTGGCCCTGGACTGCGTGGTGAGCAACGCCTCCGTCATGAACCTTCTCATCATCAG
CTTTGACCGCTACTTCTGCGTCACCAAGCCTCTCACCTACCCTGCCCGGCGCACCACCAAGATGGCAGGC
CTCATGATTGCTGCTGCCTGGGTACTGTCCTTCGTGCTCTGGGCGCCTGCCATCTTGTTCTGGCAGTTTG
TGGTGGGTAAGCGGACGGTGCCCGACAACCAGTGCTTCATCCAGTTCCTGTCCAACCCAGCAGTGACCTT
TGGCACAGCCATTGCTGGCTTCTACCTGCCTGTGGTCATCATGACGGTGCTGTACATCCACATCTCCCTG
GCCAGTCGCAGCCGAGTCCACAAGCACCGGCCCGAGGGCCCGAAGGAGAAGAAAGCCAAGACGCTGGCCT
TCCTCAAGAGCCCACTAATGAAGCAGAGCGTCAAGAAGCCCCCGCCCGGGGAGGCCGCCCGGGAGGAGCT
GCGCAATGGCAAGCTGGAGGAGGCCCCCCCGCCAGCGCTGCCACCGCCACCGCGCCCCGTGGCTGATAAG
GACACTTCCAATGAGTCCAGCTCAGGCAGTGCCACCCAGAACACCAAGGAACGCCCAGCCACAGAGCTGT
CCACCACAGAGGCCACCACGCCCGCCATGCCCGCCCCTCCCCTGCAGCCGCGGGCCCTCAACCCAGCCTC
CAGATGGTCCAAGATCCAGATTGTGACGAAGCAGACAGGCAATGAGTGTGTGACAGCCATTGAGATTGTG
CCTGCCACGCCGGCTGGCATGCGCCCTGCGGCCAACGTGGCCCGCAAGTTCGCCAGCATCGCTCGCAACC
AGGTGCGCAAGAAGCGGCAGATGGCGGCCCGGGAGCGCAAAGTGACACGAACGATCTTTGCCATTCTGCT
AGCCTTCATCCTCACCTGGACGCCCTACAACGTCATGGTCCTGGTGAACACCTTCTGCCAGAGCTGCATC
CCTGACACGGTGTGGTCCATTGGCTACTGGCTCTGCTACGTCAACAGCACCATCAACCCTGCCTGCTATG
CTCTGTGCAACGCCACCTTTAAAAAGACCTTCCGGCACCTGCTGCTGTGCCAGTATCGGAACATCGGCAC
GGCCAGGGGATCCTGAGACCAGACCAATAAAAAACGCCCGGCGGCAACCGAGCGTTCTGAACAAATCCAG
ATGGAGTTCTGAGGTCATTACTGGATCTATCAACAGGAGTCCAAGCGAGCTCGATATCAAATTACGCCCC
GCCCTGCCACTCATCGCAGTACTGTTGTAATTCATTAAGCATTCTGCCGACATGGAAGCCATCACAAACG
GCATGATGAACCTGAATCGCCAGCGGCATCAGCACCTTGTCGCCTTGCGTATAATATTTGCCCATGGTGA
AAACGGGGGCGAAGAAGTTGTCCATATTGGCCACGTTTAAATCAAAACTGGTGAAACTCACCCAGGGATT
GGCTGAAACGAAAAACATATTCTCAATAAACCCTTTAGGGAAATAGGCCAGGTTTTCACCGTAACACGCC
ACATCTTGCGAATATATGTGTAGAAACTGCCGGAAATCGTCGTGGTATTCACTCCAGAGCGATGAAAACG
TTTCAGTTTGCTCATGGAAAACGGTGTAACAAGGGTGAACACTATCCCATATCACCAGCTCACCGTCTTT
CATTGCCATACGAAATTCCGGATGAGCATTCATCAGGCGGGCAAGAATGTGAATAAAGGCCGGATAAAAC
TTGTGCTTATTTTTCTTTACGGTCTTTAAAAAGGCCGTAATATCCAGCTGAACGGTCTGGTTATAGGTAC
ATTGAGCAACTGACTGAAATGCCTCAAAATGTTCTTTACGATGCCATTGGGATATATCAACGGTGGTATA
TCCAGTGATTTTTTTCTCCATTTTAGCTTCCTTAGCTCCTGAAAATCTCGATAACTCAAAAAATACGCCC
GGTAGTGATCTTATTTCATTATGGTGAAAGTTGGAACCTCTTACGTGCCCGATCAATCATGACCAAAATC
CCTTAACGTGAGTTTTCGTTCCACTGAGCGTCAGACCCCGTAGAAAAGATCA
